Addgene plasmid #163176: pKLV2-U6gRNA5(hWWTR1-W1K)-PGKpuro2AmCherry-W
Purpose: Lentiviral gRNA plasmid targeting human WWTR1 gene, co-expression of mCherry tag
Depositing lab: Sok Ching Cheong. Depositing organization: Cancer Research Malaysia. Publication: Genome-wide CRISPR screens of oral squamous cell carcinoma reveal fitness genes in the Hippo pathway. Chai AWY, Yee PS, Price S, Yee SM, Lee HM, Tiong VK, Goncalves E, Behan FM, Bateson J, Gilbert J, Tan AC, McDermott U, Garnett MJ, Cheong SC. Elife. 2020 Sep 29;9. pii: 57761. doi: 10.7554/eLife.57761. PubMed 32990596.
Backbone
  Vector backbone: pKLV2-U6gRNA5(BbsI)-PGKpuro2AmCherry-W
  Total vector size (bp): 8650
  Modifications to backbone: Used BbsI enzyme to clone in gRNA targeting human WWTR1 gene
  Vector type: Mammalian Expression, Lentiviral, CRISPR
  Selectable markers: Puromycin
Growth in bacteria
  Bacterial resistance: Ampicillin, 100 μg/mL
  Growth temperature: 37°C
  Growth strain: NEB Stable
  Copy number: Unknown
Gene/Insert
  Gene/Insert name: WWTR1 (alt name: TAZ)
  gRNA/shRNA sequence: GAATCCGAAGCCTAGCTCG
  Species: H. sapiens (human)
  Entrez Gene: WWTR1 (a.k.a. TAZ)
  Promoter: U6
  Tag / fusion protein: mCherry
  Cloning method: Restriction Enzyme; 5′ cloning site BbsI (destroyed during cloning); 3′ cloning site BbsI (destroyed during cloning)
  Sequencing primers: 5′ AGATAATTAGAATTAATTTGACTG
Terms and licenses: Academic/Nonprofit Terms; Industry Terms: Not Available to Industry
How to cite: pKLV2-U6gRNA5(hWWTR1-W1K)-PGKpuro2AmCherry-W was a gift from Sok Ching Cheong (Addgene plasmid # 163176 ; http://n2t.net/addgene:163176 ; RRID:Addgene_163176)
