[The description below was written by a language model from this plasmid's Addgene catalogue record and pLannotate feature annotations shown in this document.]
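Description:
pKLV2-U6gRNA5(hWWTR1-W1K)-PGKpuro2AmCherry-W is a lentiviral CRISPR guide RNA vector of about 8.65 kb. It was made by cloning a guide against human WWTR1 (also called TAZ, a Hippo pathway effector) into the BbsI sites of the pKLV2-U6gRNA5(BbsI)-PGKpuro2AmCherry-W backbone, destroying both sites. In bacteria it is maintained through a high-copy ColE1/pUC-type origin and selected with ampicillin via β-lactamase. An f1 origin and remnants of a lacZα/lac promoter cloning region flanked by T7 and T3 promoters are also present. The two feature tables, one from the depositor's theoretical sequence and one from the repository's sequencing result, list the same 28 features at the same length and differ only in where numbering starts.

The transfer cassette begins with a CMV enhancer/promoter fused to a truncated HIV-1 5' LTR, which drives genomic RNA production in packaging cells. It is followed by the Ψ packaging signal with a gag fragment, the RRE for Rev-dependent nuclear export, and the cPPT/CTS. A human U6 (Pol III) promoter transcribes the WWTR1 spacer joined to a Streptococcus pyogenes Cas9 guide scaffold. Downstream, the mouse PGK promoter expresses puromycin N-acetyltransferase and mCherry, which the plasmid name indicates are linked by a 2A peptide. mCherry is therefore a co-expressed marker rather than a fusion to WWTR1. A WPRE enhances transcript expression, and a second truncated LTR plus a bGH polyadenylation signal close the unit.

No Cas9 is encoded, so the nuclease must be supplied separately, for example in Cas9-expressing cells. Transduced cells can be puromycin-selected or tracked by red fluorescence. The associated publication concerns CRISPR screens for fitness genes in oral squamous cell carcinoma, which fits use of this plasmid for WWTR1 knockout.
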