Features (pLannotate 1.2.2; 28 found; start..end, strand, type, name):
     30..458     -  rep_origin     f1 ori (sequence partly withheld): f1 bacteriophage origin of replication; arrow indicates direction of (+) strand synthesis
    463..618     -  CDS            lacZα (fragment): LacZα fragment of β-galactosidase; lacZ fragment
    626..644     +  promoter       T7 promoter: promoter for bacteriophage T7 RNA polymerase
    658..958     +  enhancer       CMV enhancer: human cytomegalovirus immediate early enhancer
    959..1158    +  promoter       CMV promoter: human cytomegalovirus (CMV) immediate early promoter
   1176..1356    +  LTR            5' LTR (truncated): truncated 5' long terminal repeat (LTR) from HIV-1
   1403..1528    +  misc_feature   HIV-1 Ψ: packaging signal of human immunodeficiency virus type 1
   1512..1850    +  CDS            HIV-1 gag (fragment): gag protein from human immunodeficiency virus 1; gag
   2027..2260    +  misc_feature   RRE: The Rev response element (RRE) of HIV-1 allows for Rev-dependent mRNA export from the nucleus to the cytoplasm.
   2637..2737    +  CDS            Rev (fragment): human immunodeficiency virus 1 (HIV-1) Rev protein; rev; enhances nuclear export of unspliced and incompletely spliced viral mRNAs
   2787..2904    +  misc_feature   cPPT/CTS: central polypurine tract and central termination sequence of HIV-1
   2979..3219    +  promoter       U6 promoter: RNA polymerase III promoter for human U6 snRNA
   3265..3332    +  misc_RNA       tracrRNA (fragment): trans-activating CRISPR RNA for the Streptococcus pyogenes CRISPR/Cas9 system
   3355..3854    +  promoter       PGK promoter: mouse phosphoglycerate kinase 1 promoter
   3894..4490    +  CDS            PuroR (fragment): puromycin N-acetyltransferase; pac from Streptomyces; confers resistance to puromycin
   4563..5270    +  CDS            mCherry: mCherry is a basic (constitutively fluorescent) red fluorescent protein published in 2004, derived from Discosoma sp.. It is reported to be a very rapidly-maturing monomer with low acid sensitivity.
   5282..5868    +  misc_feature   WPRE: woodchuck hepatitis virus posttranscriptional regulatory element
   5862..6008    +  CDS            nef (fragment): NEF_HV1LA - Experimental evidence at protein level: Swiss-Prot protein existence level 1. Extracellular Nef protein targets CD4(+) T-lymphocytes for apoptosis by interacting with CXCR4 surface receptors. From Human immunodeficiency virus type 1 group M subtype B (isolate Lai) (HIV-1).
   6016..6194    +  LTR            5' LTR (truncated): truncated 5' long terminal repeat (LTR) from HIV-1
   6220..6331    +  polyA_signal   bGH poly(A) signal: bovine growth hormone polyadenylation signal
   6470..6488    -  promoter       T3 promoter: promoter for bacteriophage T3 RNA polymerase
   6533..6549    -  protein_bind   lac operator: The lac repressor binds to the lac operator to inhibit transcription in E. coli. This inhibition can be relieved by adding lactose or isopropyl-β-D-thiogalactopyranoside (IPTG). lac repressor encoded by lacI
   6557..6587    -  promoter       lac promoter: promoter for the E. coli lac operon
   6602..6623    -  protein_bind   CAP binding site: CAP binding activates transcription in the presence of cAMP. E. coli catabolite activator protein
   6636..6728    -  CDS            lacI (fragment): lac repressor; lacI; The lac repressor binds to the lac operator to inhibit transcription in E. coli. This inhibition can be relieved by adding lactose or isopropyl-β-D-thiogalactopyranoside (IPTG).
   6911..7499    -  rep_origin     ori: high-copy-number ColE1/pMB1/pBR322/pUC origin of replication
   7670..8530    -  CDS            AmpR: β-lactamase; bla; confers resistance to ampicillin, carbenicillin, and related antibiotics
   8531..8635    -  promoter       AmpR promoter: bla
>Addgene plasmid #163176 | pKLV2-U6gRNA5(hWWTR1-W1K)-PGKpuro2AmCherry-W | depositor full sequence | sequence record 316220 | Theoretical
CTAAATTGTAAGCGTTAATATTTTGTTAAAATTCGCGTTAAATTTTTGTTAAATCAGCTCATTTTTTAAC
CAATAGGCCGAAATCGGCAAAATCCCTTATAAATCAAAAGAATAGACCGAGATAGGGT
[37 nt withheld, positions 129-165]
AAAGAACGTGGACTCCAACGTCAAAGG
[49 nt withheld, positions 193-241]
T
[91 nt withheld, positions 243-333]
G
[124 nt withheld, positions 335-458]
CCCATTCGCCATTCAGGCTGCGCAACTGTTGGGAAGGGCGATCGGTGCGGGCCTCTTCGCTATTACGCCA
GCTGGCGAAAGGGGGATGTGCTGCAAGGCGATTAAGTTGGGTAACGCCAGGGTTTTCCCAGTCACGACGT
TGTAAAACGACGGCCAGTGAGCGCGCGTAATACGACTCACTATAGGGCGAATTGACTAGTACATAACTTA
CGGTAAATGGCCCGCCTGGCTGACCGCCCAACGACCCCCGCCCATTGACGTCAATAATGACGTATGTTCC
CATAGTAACGCCAATAGGGACTTTCCATTGACGTCAATGGGTGGAGTATTTACGGTAAACTGCCCACTTG
GCAGTACATCAAGTGTATCATATGCCAAGTACGCCCCCTATTGACGTCAATGACGGTAAATGGCCCGCCT
GGCATTATGCCCAGTACATGACCTTATGGGACTTTCCTACTTGGCAGTACATCTACGTATTAGTCATCGC
TATTACCATGGTGATGCGGTTTTGGCAGTACATCAATGGGCGTGGATAGCGGTTTGACTCACGGGGATTT
CCAAGTCTCCACCCCATTGACGTCAATGGGAGTTTGTTTTGGCACCAAAATCAACGGGACTTTCCAAAAT
GTCGTAACAACTCCGCCCCATTGACGCAAATGGGCGGTAGGCGTGTACGGTGGGAGGTCTATATAAGCAG
CGCGTTTTGCCTGTACTGGGTCTCTCTGGTTAGACCAGATCTGAGCCTGGGAGCTCTCTGGCTAACTAGG
GAACCCACTGCTTAAGCCTCAATAAAGCTTGCCTTGAGTGCTTCAAGTAGTGTGTGCCCGTCTGTTGTGT
GACTCTGGTAACTAGAGATCCCTCAGACCCTTTTAGTCAGTGTGGAAAATCTCTAGCAGTGGCGCCCGAA
CAGGGACTTGAAAGCGAAAGGGAAACCAGAGGAGCTCTCTCGACGCAGGACTCGGCTTGCTGAAGCGCGC
ACGGCAAGAGGCGAGGGGCGGCGACTGGTGAGTACGCCAAAAATTTTGACTAGCGGAGGCTAGAAGGAGA
GAGATGGGTGCGAGAGCGTCAGTATTAAGCGGGGGAGAATTAGATCGCGATGGGAAAAAATTCGGTTAAG
GCCAGGGGGAAAGAAAAAATATAAATTAAAACATATAGTATGGGCAAGCAGGGAGCTAGAACGATTCGCA
GTTAATCCTGGCCTGTTAGAAACATCAGAAGGCTGTAGACAAATACTGGGACAGCTACAACCATCCCTTC
AGACAGGATCAGAAGAACTTAGATCATTATATAATACAGTAGCAACCCTCTATTGTGTGCATCAAAGGAT
AGAGATAAAAGACACCAAGGAAGCTTTAGACAAGATAGAGGAAGAGCAAAACAAAAGTAAGACCACCGCA
CAGCAAGCGGCCGGCCGCGCTGATCTTCAGACCTGGAGGAGGAGATATGAGGGACAATTGGAGAAGTGAA
TTATATAAATATAAAGTAGTAAAAATTGAACCATTAGGAGTAGCACCCACCAAGGCAAAGAGAAGAGTGG
TGCAGAGAGAAAAAAGAGCAGTGGGAATAGGAGCTTTGTTCCTTGGGTTCTTGGGAGCAGCAGGAAGCAC
TATGGGCGCAGCGTCAATGACGCTGACGGTACAGGCCAGACAATTATTGTCTGGTATAGTGCAGCAGCAG
AACAATTTGCTGAGGGCTATTGAGGCGCAACAGCATCTGTTGCAACTCACAGTCTGGGGCATCAAGCAGC
TCCAGGCAAGAATCCTGGCTGTGGAAAGATACCTAAAGGATCAACAGCTCCTGGGGATTTGGGGTTGCTC
TGGAAAACTCATTTGCACCACTGCTGTGCCTTGGAATGCTAGTTGGAGTAATAAATCTCTGGAACAGATT
TGGAATCACACGACCTGGATGGAGTGGGACAGAGAAATTAACAATTACACAAGCTTAATACACTCCTTAA
TTGAAGAATCGCAAAACCAGCAAGAAAAGAATGAACAAGAATTATTGGAATTAGATAAATGGGCAAGTTT
GTGGAATTGGTTTAACATAACAAATTGGCTGTGGTATATAAAATTATTCATAATGATAGTAGGAGGCTTG
GTAGGTTTAAGAATAGTTTTTGCTGTACTTTCTATAGTGAATAGAGTTAGGCAGGGATATTCACCATTAT
CGTTTCAGACCCACCTCCCAACCCCGAGGGGACCCGACAGGCCCGAAGGAATAGAAGAAGAAGGTGGAGA
GAGAGACAGAGACAGATCCATTCGATTAGTGAACGGATCGGCACTGCGTGCGCCAATTCTGCAGACAAAT
GGCAGTATTCATCCACAATTTTAAAAGAAAAGGGGGGATTGGGGGGTACAGTGCAGGGGAAAGAATAGTA
GACATAATAGCAACAGACATACAAACTAAAGAATTACAAAAACAAATTACAAAAATTCAAAATTTTCGGG
TTTATTACAGGGACAGCAGAGATCCAGTTTGGTTAGTACCGGGCCCTACGCGTCCAAGGTCGGGCAGGAA
GAGGGCCTATTTCCCATGATTCCTTCATATTTGCATATACGATACAAGGCTGTTAGAGAGATAATTAGAA
TTAATTTGACTGTAAACACAAAGATATTAGTACAAAATACGTGACGTAGAAAGTAATAATTTCTTGGGTA
GTTTGCAGTTTTAAAATTATGTTTTAAAATGGACTATCATATGCTTACCGTAACTTGAAAGTATTTCGAT
TTCTTGGCTTTATATATCTTGTGGAAAGGACGAAACACCGAATCCGAAGCCTAGCTCGGTTTAAGAGCTA
TGCTGGAAACAGCATAGCAAGTTTAAATAAGGCTAGTCCGTTATCAACTTGAAAAAGTGGCACCGAGTCG
GTGCTTTTTTTGGATCCAATTCTACCGGGTAGGGGAGGCGCTTTTCCCAAGGCAGTCTGGAGCATGCGCT
TTAGCAGCCCCGCTGGGCACTTGGCGCTACACAAGTGGCCTCTGGCCTCGCACACATTCCACATCCACCG
GTAGGCGCCAACCGGCTCCGTTCTTTGGTGGCCCCTTCGCGCCACCTTCTACTCCTCCCCTAGTCAGGAA
GTTCCCCCCCGCCCCGCAGCTCGCGTCGTGCAGGACGTGACAAATGGAAGTAGCACGTCTCACTAGTCTC
GTGCAGATGGACAGCACCGCTGAGCAATGGAAGCGGGTAGGCCTTTGGGGCAGCGGCCAATAGCAGCTTT
GCTCCTTCGCTTTCTGGGCTCAGAGGCTGGGAAGGGGTGGGTCCGGGGGCGGGCTCAGGGGCGGGCTCAG
GGGCGGGGCGGGCGCCCGAAGGTCCTCCGGAGGCCCGGCATTCTGCACGCTTCAAAAGCGCACGTCTGCC
GCGCTGTTCTCCTCTTCCTCATCTCCGGGCCTTTCGACCTGCATCCATCTAGATCTCGAGCAGCTGAAGC
TTACCATGACCGAGTACAAGCCCACGGTGCGCCTCGCCACCCGCGACGACGTCCCCAGGGCCGTACGCAC
CCTCGCCGCCGCGTTCGCCGACTACCCCGCCACGCGCCACACCGTCGATCCGGACCGCCACATCGAGCGG
GTCACCGAGCTGCAAGAACTCTTCCTCACGCGCGTCGGGCTCGACATCGGCAAGGTGTGGGTCGCGGACG
ACGGCGCCGCGGTGGCGGTCTGGACCACGCCGGAGAGCGTCGAAGCGGGGGCGGTGTTCGCCGAGATCGG
CCCGCGCATGGCCGAGTTGAGCGGTTCCCGGCTGGCCGCGCAGCAACAGATGGAAGGCCTCCTGGCGCCG
CACCGGCCCAAGGAGCCCGCGTGGTTCCTGGCCACCGTCGGCGTCTCGCCCGACCACCAGGGCAAGGGTC
TGGGCAGCGCCGTCGTGCTCCCCGGAGTGGAGGCGGCCGAGCGCGCCGGGGTGCCCGCCTTCCTGGAGAC
CTCCGCGCCCCGCAACCTCCCCTTCTACGAGCGGCTCGGCTTCACCGTCACCGCCGACGTCGAGGTGCCC
GAAGGACCGCGCACCTGGTGCATGACCCGCAAGCCCGGTGCCGGCGGCGGGTCCGGAGGAGAGGGCAGAG
GAAGTCTCCTAACATGCGGTGACGTGGAGGAGAATCCTGGCCCAATGGTGAGCAAGGGCGAGGAGGATAA
CTCCGCCATCATCAAGGAGTTCCTGCGCTTCAAGGTGCACATGGAGGGCTCCGTGAACGGCCACGAGTTC
GAGATCGAGGGCGAGGGCGAGGGCCGCCCCTACGAGGGCACCCAGACCGCCAAGCTGAAGGTGACCAAGG
GTGGCCCCCTGCCCTTCGCCTGGGACATCCTGTCCCCTCAGTTCATGTACGGCTCCAAGGCCTACGTGAA
GCACCCCGCCGACATCCCCGACTACTTGAAGCTGTCCTTCCCCGAGGGCTTCAAGTGGGAGCGCGTGATG
AACTTCGAGGACGGCGGCGTGGTGACCGTGACCCAGGACTCCTCTCTGCAGGACGGCGAGTTCATCTACA
AGGTGAAGCTGCGCGGCACCAACTTCCCCTCCGACGGCCCCGTAATGCAGAAGAAAACCATGGGCTGGGA
GGCCTCCTCCGAGCGGATGTACCCCGAGGACGGCGCCCTGAAGGGCGAGATCAAGCAGAGGCTGAAGCTG
AAGGACGGCGGCCACTACGACGCTGAGGTCAAGACCACCTACAAGGCCAAGAAGCCCGTGCAGCTGCCCG
GCGCCTACAACGTCAACATCAAGTTGGACATCACCTCCCACAACGAGGACTACACCATCGTGGAACAGTA
CGAACGCGCCGAGGGCCGCCACTCCACCGGCGGCATGGACGAGCTGTACAAGTGAGCGGCCGCTCAACCT
CTGGATTACAAAATTTGTGAAAGATTGACTGGTATTCTTAACTATGTTGCTCCTTTTACGCTATGTGGAT
ACGCTGCTTTAATGCCTTTGTATCATGCTATTGCTTCCCGTATGGCTTTCATTTTCTCCTCCTTGTATAA
ATCCTGGTTGCTGTCTCTTTATGAGGAGTTGTGGCCCGTTGTCAGGCAACGTGGCGTGGTGTGCACTGTG
TTTGCTGACGCAACCCCCACTGGTTGGGGCATTGCCACCACCTGTCAGCTCCTTTCCGGGACTTTCGCTT
TCCCCCTCCCTATTGCCACGGCGGAACTCATCGCCGCCTGCCTTGCCCGCTGCTGGACAGGGGCTCGGCT
GTTGGGCACTGACAATTCCGTGGTGTTGTCGGGGAAATCATCGTCCTTTCCTTGGCTGCTCGCCTGTGTT
GCCACCTGGATTCTGCGCGGGACGTCCTTCTGCTACGTCCCTTCGGCCCTCAATCCAGCGGACCTTCCTT
CCCGCGGCCTGCTGCCGGCTCTGCGGCCTCTTCCGCGTCTACGCCTTCGCCCTCAGACGAGTCGGATCTC
CCTTTGGGCCGCCTCCCCGCAGGTACCTTTAAGACCAATGACTTACAAGGCAGCTGTAGATCTTAGCCAC
TTTTTAAAAGAAAAGGGGGGACTGGAAGGGCTAATTCACTCCCAAAGAAGTCAAGATCTGCTTTTTGCCT
GTACTGGGTCTCTCTGGTTAGACCAGAGTCTCTCTGGTTAGACCAGATCTGAGCCTGGGAGCTCTCTGGC
TAACTAGGGAACCCACTGCTTAAGCCTCAATAAAGCTTGCCTTGAGTGCTTCAAGTAGTGTGTGCCCGTC
TGTTGTGTGACTCTGGTAACTAGAGATCCCTCAGACCCTTTTAGTCAGTGTGGAAAATCTCTAGCAGTTT
AAACCCGCTGATCAGCCTCGACTGTGCCTTCTAGTTGCCAGCCATCTGTTGTTTGCCCCTCCCCCGTGCC
TTCCTTGACCCTGGAAGGTGCCACTCCCACTGTCCTTTCCTAATAAAATGAGGAAATTGCATCGCATTGT
CTGAGTAGGTGTCATTCTATTCTGGGGGGTGGGGTGGGGCAGGACAGCAAGGGGGAGGATTGGGAAGTCA
ATAGCAGGCATGCTGGGGATGCGGTGGGCTCTATGGGCGGCCGTTAATTAAGCTTTTGTTCCCTTTAGTG
AGGGTTAATTGCGCGCTTGGCGTAATCATGGTCATAGCTGTTTCCTGTGTGAAATTGTTATCCGCTCACA
ATTCCACACAACATACGAGCCGGAAGCATAAAGTGTAAAGCCTGGGGTGCCTAATGAGTGAGCTAACTCA
CATTAATTGCGTTGCGCTCACTGCCCGCTTTCCAGTCGGGAAACCTGTCGTGCCAGCTGCATTAATGAAT
CGGCCAACGCGCGGGGAGAGGCGGTTTGCGTATTGGGCGCTCTTCCGCTTCCTCGCTCACTGACTCGCTG
CGCTCGGTCGTTCGGCTGCGGCGAGCGGTATCAGCTCACTCAAAGGCGGTAATACGGTTATCCACAGAAT
CAGGGGATAACGCAGGAAAGAACATGTGAGCAAAAGGCCAGCAAAAGGCCAGGAACCGTAAAAAGGCCGC
GTTGCTGGCGTTTTTCCATAGGCTCCGCCCCCCTGACGAGCATCACAAAAATCGACGCTCAAGTCAGAGG
TGGCGAAACCCGACAGGACTATAAAGATACCAGGCGTTTCCCCCTGGAAGCTCCCTCGTGCGCTCTCCTG
TTCCGACCCTGCCGCTTACCGGATACCTGTCCGCCTTTCTCCCTTCGGGAAGCGTGGCGCTTTCTCATAG
CTCACGCTGTAGGTATCTCAGTTCGGTGTAGGTCGTTCGCTCCAAGCTGGGCTGTGTGCACGAACCCCCC
GTTCAGCCCGACCGCTGCGCCTTATCCGGTAACTATCGTCTTGAGTCCAACCCGGTAAGACACGACTTAT
CGCCACTGGCAGCAGCCACTGGTAACAGGATTAGCAGAGCGAGGTATGTAGGCGGTGCTACAGAGTTCTT
GAAGTGGTGGCCTAACTACGGCTACACTAGAAGGACAGTATTTGGTATCTGCGCTCTGCTGAAGCCAGTT
ACCTTCGGAAAAAGAGTTGGTAGCTCTTGATCCGGCAAACAAACCACCGCTGGTAGCGGTGGTTTTTTTG
TTTGCAAGCAGCAGATTACGCGCAGAAAAAAAGGATCTCAAGAAGATCCTTTGATCTTTTCTACGGGGTC
TGACGCTCAGTGGAACGAAAACTCACGTTAAGGGATTTTGGTCATGAGATTATCAAAAAGGATCTTCACC
TAGATCCTTTTAAATTAAAAATGAAGTTTTAAATCAATCTAAAGTATATATGAGTAAACTTGGTCTGACA
GTTACCAATGCTTAATCAGTGAGGCACCTATCTCAGCGATCTGTCTATTTCGTTCATCCATAGTTGCCTG
ACTCCCCGTCGTGTAGATAACTACGATACGGGAGGGCTTACCATCTGGCCCCAGTGCTGCAATGATACCG
CGAGACCCACGCTCACCGGCTCCAGATTTATCAGCAATAAACCAGCCAGCCGGAAGGGCCGAGCGCAGAA
GTGGTCCTGCAACTTTATCCGCCTCCATCCAGTCTATTAATTGTTGCCGGGAAGCTAGAGTAAGTAGTTC
GCCAGTTAATAGTTTGCGCAACGTTGTTGCCATTGCTACAGGCATCGTGGTGTCACGCTCGTCGTTTGGT
ATGGCTTCATTCAGCTCCGGTTCCCAACGATCAAGGCGAGTTACATGATCCCCCATGTTGTGCAAAAAAG
CGGTTAGCTCCTTCGGTCCTCCGATCGTTGTCAGAAGTAAGTTGGCCGCAGTGTTATCACTCATGGTTAT
GGCAGCACTGCATAATTCTCTTACTGTCATGCCATCCGTAAGATGCTTTTCTGTGACTGGTGAGTACTCA
ACCAAGTCATTCTGAGAATAGTGTATGCGGCGACCGAGTTGCTCTTGCCCGGCGTCAATACGGGATAATA
CCGCGCCACATAGCAGAACTTTAAAAGTGCTCATCATTGGAAAACGTTCTTCGGGGCGAAAACTCTCAAG
GATCTTACCGCTGTTGAGATCCAGTTCGATGTAACCCACTCGTGCACCCAACTGATCTTCAGCATCTTTT
ACTTTCACCAGCGTTTCTGGGTGAGCAAAAACAGGAAGGCAAAATGCCGCAAAAAAGGGAATAAGGGCGA
CACGGAAATGTTGAATACTCATACTCTTCCTTTTTCAATATTATTGAAGCATTTATCAGGGTTATTGTCT
CATGAGCGGATACATATTTGAATGTATTTAGAAAAATAAACAAATAGGGGTTCCGCGCACATTTCCCCGA
AAAGTGCCAC
