Features (pLannotate 1.2.2; 28 found; start..end, strand, type, name):
     90..108     +  promoter       T7 promoter: promoter for bacteriophage T7 RNA polymerase
    122..422     +  enhancer       CMV enhancer: human cytomegalovirus immediate early enhancer
    423..622     +  promoter       CMV promoter: human cytomegalovirus (CMV) immediate early promoter
    640..820     +  LTR            5' LTR (truncated): truncated 5' long terminal repeat (LTR) from HIV-1
    867..992     +  misc_feature   HIV-1 Ψ: packaging signal of human immunodeficiency virus type 1
    976..1314    +  CDS            HIV-1 gag (fragment): gag protein from human immunodeficiency virus 1; gag
   1491..1724    +  misc_feature   RRE: The Rev response element (RRE) of HIV-1 allows for Rev-dependent mRNA export from the nucleus to the cytoplasm.
   2101..2201    +  CDS            Rev (fragment): human immunodeficiency virus 1 (HIV-1) Rev protein; rev; enhances nuclear export of unspliced and incompletely spliced viral mRNAs
   2251..2368    +  misc_feature   cPPT/CTS: central polypurine tract and central termination sequence of HIV-1
   2443..2683    +  promoter       U6 promoter: RNA polymerase III promoter for human U6 snRNA
   2729..2796    +  misc_RNA       tracrRNA (fragment): trans-activating CRISPR RNA for the Streptococcus pyogenes CRISPR/Cas9 system
   2819..3318    +  promoter       PGK promoter: mouse phosphoglycerate kinase 1 promoter
   3358..3954    +  CDS            PuroR (fragment): puromycin N-acetyltransferase; pac from Streptomyces; confers resistance to puromycin
   4027..4734    +  CDS            mCherry: mCherry is a basic (constitutively fluorescent) red fluorescent protein published in 2004, derived from Discosoma sp.. It is reported to be a very rapidly-maturing monomer with low acid sensitivity.
   4746..5332    +  misc_feature   WPRE: woodchuck hepatitis virus posttranscriptional regulatory element
   5326..5472    +  CDS            nef (fragment): NEF_HV1LA - Experimental evidence at protein level: Swiss-Prot protein existence level 1. Extracellular Nef protein targets CD4(+) T-lymphocytes for apoptosis by interacting with CXCR4 surface receptors. From Human immunodeficiency virus type 1 group M subtype B (isolate Lai) (HIV-1).
   5480..5658    +  LTR            5' LTR (truncated): truncated 5' long terminal repeat (LTR) from HIV-1
   5684..5795    +  polyA_signal   bGH poly(A) signal: bovine growth hormone polyadenylation signal
   5934..5952    -  promoter       T3 promoter: promoter for bacteriophage T3 RNA polymerase
   5997..6013    -  protein_bind   lac operator: The lac repressor binds to the lac operator to inhibit transcription in E. coli. This inhibition can be relieved by adding lactose or isopropyl-β-D-thiogalactopyranoside (IPTG). lac repressor encoded by lacI
   6021..6051    -  promoter       lac promoter: promoter for the E. coli lac operon
   6066..6087    -  protein_bind   CAP binding site: CAP binding activates transcription in the presence of cAMP. E. coli catabolite activator protein
   6100..6192    -  CDS            lacI (fragment): lac repressor; lacI; The lac repressor binds to the lac operator to inhibit transcription in E. coli. This inhibition can be relieved by adding lactose or isopropyl-β-D-thiogalactopyranoside (IPTG).
   6375..6963    -  rep_origin     ori: high-copy-number ColE1/pMB1/pBR322/pUC origin of replication
   7134..7994    -  CDS            AmpR: β-lactamase; bla; confers resistance to ampicillin, carbenicillin, and related antibiotics
   7995..8099    -  promoter       AmpR promoter: bla
   8152..8580    -  rep_origin     f1 ori (sequence partly withheld): f1 bacteriophage origin of replication; arrow indicates direction of (+) strand synthesis
   8585..82      -  CDS            lacZα (fragment) (across the origin): LacZα fragment of β-galactosidase; lacZ fragment
>Addgene plasmid #163176 | pKLV2-U6gRNA5(hWWTR1-W1K)-PGKpuro2AmCherry-W | addgene full sequence | sequence record 325156 | Addgene NGS Result
AAGGGGGATGTGCTGCAAGGCGATTAAGTTGGGTAACGCCAGGGTTTTCCCAGTCACGACGTTGTAAAAC
GACGGCCAGTGAGCGCGCGTAATACGACTCACTATAGGGCGAATTGACTAGTACATAACTTACGGTAAAT
GGCCCGCCTGGCTGACCGCCCAACGACCCCCGCCCATTGACGTCAATAATGACGTATGTTCCCATAGTAA
CGCCAATAGGGACTTTCCATTGACGTCAATGGGTGGAGTATTTACGGTAAACTGCCCACTTGGCAGTACA
TCAAGTGTATCATATGCCAAGTACGCCCCCTATTGACGTCAATGACGGTAAATGGCCCGCCTGGCATTAT
GCCCAGTACATGACCTTATGGGACTTTCCTACTTGGCAGTACATCTACGTATTAGTCATCGCTATTACCA
TGGTGATGCGGTTTTGGCAGTACATCAATGGGCGTGGATAGCGGTTTGACTCACGGGGATTTCCAAGTCT
CCACCCCATTGACGTCAATGGGAGTTTGTTTTGGCACCAAAATCAACGGGACTTTCCAAAATGTCGTAAC
AACTCCGCCCCATTGACGCAAATGGGCGGTAGGCGTGTACGGTGGGAGGTCTATATAAGCAGCGCGTTTT
GCCTGTACTGGGTCTCTCTGGTTAGACCAGATCTGAGCCTGGGAGCTCTCTGGCTAACTAGGGAACCCAC
TGCTTAAGCCTCAATAAAGCTTGCCTTGAGTGCTTCAAGTAGTGTGTGCCCGTCTGTTGTGTGACTCTGG
TAACTAGAGATCCCTCAGACCCTTTTAGTCAGTGTGGAAAATCTCTAGCAGTGGCGCCCGAACAGGGACT
TGAAAGCGAAAGGGAAACCAGAGGAGCTCTCTCGACGCAGGACTCGGCTTGCTGAAGCGCGCACGGCAAG
AGGCGAGGGGCGGCGACTGGTGAGTACGCCAAAAATTTTGACTAGCGGAGGCTAGAAGGAGAGAGATGGG
TGCGAGAGCGTCAGTATTAAGCGGGGGAGAATTAGATCGCGATGGGAAAAAATTCGGTTAAGGCCAGGGG
GAAAGAAAAAATATAAATTAAAACATATAGTATGGGCAAGCAGGGAGCTAGAACGATTCGCAGTTAATCC
TGGCCTGTTAGAAACATCAGAAGGCTGTAGACAAATACTGGGACAGCTACAACCATCCCTTCAGACAGGA
TCAGAAGAACTTAGATCATTATATAATACAGTAGCAACCCTCTATTGTGTGCATCAAAGGATAGAGATAA
AAGACACCAAGGAAGCTTTAGACAAGATAGAGGAAGAGCAAAACAAAAGTAAGACCACCGCACAGCAAGC
GGCCGGCCGCGCTGATCTTCAGACCTGGAGGAGGAGATATGAGGGACAATTGGAGAAGTGAATTATATAA
ATATAAAGTAGTAAAAATTGAACCATTAGGAGTAGCACCCACCAAGGCAAAGAGAAGAGTGGTGCAGAGA
GAAAAAAGAGCAGTGGGAATAGGAGCTTTGTTCCTTGGGTTCTTGGGAGCAGCAGGAAGCACTATGGGCG
CAGCGTCAATGACGCTGACGGTACAGGCCAGACAATTATTGTCTGGTATAGTGCAGCAGCAGAACAATTT
GCTGAGGGCTATTGAGGCGCAACAGCATCTGTTGCAACTCACAGTCTGGGGCATCAAGCAGCTCCAGGCA
AGAATCCTGGCTGTGGAAAGATACCTAAAGGATCAACAGCTCCTGGGGATTTGGGGTTGCTCTGGAAAAC
TCATTTGCACCACTGCTGTGCCTTGGAATGCTAGTTGGAGTAATAAATCTCTGGAACAGATTTGGAATCA
CACGACCTGGATGGAGTGGGACAGAGAAATTAACAATTACACAAGCTTAATACACTCCTTAATTGAAGAA
TCGCAAAACCAGCAAGAAAAGAATGAACAAGAATTATTGGAATTAGATAAATGGGCAAGTTTGTGGAATT
GGTTTAACATAACAAATTGGCTGTGGTATATAAAATTATTCATAATGATAGTAGGAGGCTTGGTAGGTTT
AAGAATAGTTTTTGCTGTACTTTCTATAGTGAATAGAGTTAGGCAGGGATATTCACCATTATCGTTTCAG
ACCCACCTCCCAACCCCGAGGGGACCCGACAGGCCCGAAGGAATAGAAGAAGAAGGTGGAGAGAGAGACA
GAGACAGATCCATTCGATTAGTGAACGGATCGGCACTGCGTGCGCCAATTCTGCAGACAAATGGCAGTAT
TCATCCACAATTTTAAAAGAAAAGGGGGGATTGGGGGGTACAGTGCAGGGGAAAGAATAGTAGACATAAT
AGCAACAGACATACAAACTAAAGAATTACAAAAACAAATTACAAAAATTCAAAATTTTCGGGTTTATTAC
AGGGACAGCAGAGATCCAGTTTGGTTAGTACCGGGCCCTACGCGTCCAAGGTCGGGCAGGAAGAGGGCCT
ATTTCCCATGATTCCTTCATATTTGCATATACGATACAAGGCTGTTAGAGAGATAATTAGAATTAATTTG
ACTGTAAACACAAAGATATTAGTACAAAATACGTGACGTAGAAAGTAATAATTTCTTGGGTAGTTTGCAG
TTTTAAAATTATGTTTTAAAATGGACTATCATATGCTTACCGTAACTTGAAAGTATTTCGATTTCTTGGC
TTTATATATCTTGTGGAAAGGACGAAACACCGAATCCGAAGCCTAGCTCGGTTTAAGAGCTATGCTGGAA
ACAGCATAGCAAGTTTAAATAAGGCTAGTCCGTTATCAACTTGAAAAAGTGGCACCGAGTCGGTGCTTTT
TTTGGATCCAATTCTACCGGGTAGGGGAGGCGCTTTTCCCAAGGCAGTCTGGAGCATGCGCTTTAGCAGC
CCCGCTGGGCACTTGGCGCTACACAAGTGGCCTCTGGCCTCGCACACATTCCACATCCACCGGTAGGCGC
CAACCGGCTCCGTTCTTTGGTGGCCCCTTCGCGCCACCTTCTACTCCTCCCCTAGTCAGGAAGTTCCCCC
CCGCCCCGCAGCTCGCGTCGTGCAGGACGTGACAAATGGAAGTAGCACGTCTCACTAGTCTCGTGCAGAT
GGACAGCACCGCTGAGCAATGGAAGCGGGTAGGCCTTTGGGGCAGCGGCCAATAGCAGCTTTGCTCCTTC
GCTTTCTGGGCTCAGAGGCTGGGAAGGGGTGGGTCCGGGGGCGGGCTCAGGGGCGGGCTCAGGGGCGGGG
CGGGCGCCCGAAGGTCCTCCGGAGGCCCGGCATTCTGCACGCTTCAAAAGCGCACGTCTGCCGCGCTGTT
CTCCTCTTCCTCATCTCCGGGCCTTTCGACCTGCATCCATCTAGATCTCGAGCAGCTGAAGCTTACCATG
ACCGAGTACAAGCCCACGGTGCGCCTCGCCACCCGCGACGACGTCCCCAGGGCCGTACGCACCCTCGCCG
CCGCGTTCGCCGACTACCCCGCCACGCGCCACACCGTCGATCCGGACCGCCACATCGAGCGGGTCACCGA
GCTGCAAGAACTCTTCCTCACGCGCGTCGGGCTCGACATCGGCAAGGTGTGGGTCGCGGACGACGGCGCC
GCGGTGGCGGTCTGGACCACGCCGGAGAGCGTCGAAGCGGGGGCGGTGTTCGCCGAGATCGGCCCGCGCA
TGGCCGAGTTGAGCGGTTCCCGGCTGGCCGCGCAGCAACAGATGGAAGGCCTCCTGGCGCCGCACCGGCC
CAAGGAGCCCGCGTGGTTCCTGGCCACCGTCGGCGTCTCGCCCGACCACCAGGGCAAGGGTCTGGGCAGC
GCCGTCGTGCTCCCCGGAGTGGAGGCGGCCGAGCGCGCCGGGGTGCCCGCCTTCCTGGAGACCTCCGCGC
CCCGCAACCTCCCCTTCTACGAGCGGCTCGGCTTCACCGTCACCGCCGACGTCGAGGTGCCCGAAGGACC
GCGCACCTGGTGCATGACCCGCAAGCCCGGTGCCGGCGGCGGGTCCGGAGGAGAGGGCAGAGGAAGTCTC
CTAACATGCGGTGACGTGGAGGAGAATCCTGGCCCAATGGTGAGCAAGGGCGAGGAGGATAACTCCGCCA
TCATCAAGGAGTTCCTGCGCTTCAAGGTGCACATGGAGGGCTCCGTGAACGGCCACGAGTTCGAGATCGA
GGGCGAGGGCGAGGGCCGCCCCTACGAGGGCACCCAGACCGCCAAGCTGAAGGTGACCAAGGGTGGCCCC
CTGCCCTTCGCCTGGGACATCCTGTCCCCTCAGTTCATGTACGGCTCCAAGGCCTACGTGAAGCACCCCG
CCGACATCCCCGACTACTTGAAGCTGTCCTTCCCCGAGGGCTTCAAGTGGGAGCGCGTGATGAACTTCGA
GGACGGCGGCGTGGTGACCGTGACCCAGGACTCCTCTCTGCAGGACGGCGAGTTCATCTACAAGGTGAAG
CTGCGCGGCACCAACTTCCCCTCCGACGGCCCCGTAATGCAGAAGAAAACCATGGGCTGGGAGGCCTCCT
CCGAGCGGATGTACCCCGAGGACGGCGCCCTGAAGGGCGAGATCAAGCAGAGGCTGAAGCTGAAGGACGG
CGGCCACTACGACGCTGAGGTCAAGACCACCTACAAGGCCAAGAAGCCCGTGCAGCTGCCCGGCGCCTAC
AACGTCAACATCAAGTTGGACATCACCTCCCACAACGAGGACTACACCATCGTGGAACAGTACGAACGCG
CCGAGGGCCGCCACTCCACCGGCGGCATGGACGAGCTGTACAAGTGAGCGGCCGCTCAACCTCTGGATTA
CAAAATTTGTGAAAGATTGACTGGTATTCTTAACTATGTTGCTCCTTTTACGCTATGTGGATACGCTGCT
TTAATGCCTTTGTATCATGCTATTGCTTCCCGTATGGCTTTCATTTTCTCCTCCTTGTATAAATCCTGGT
TGCTGTCTCTTTATGAGGAGTTGTGGCCCGTTGTCAGGCAACGTGGCGTGGTGTGCACTGTGTTTGCTGA
CGCAACCCCCACTGGTTGGGGCATTGCCACCACCTGTCAGCTCCTTTCCGGGACTTTCGCTTTCCCCCTC
CCTATTGCCACGGCGGAACTCATCGCCGCCTGCCTTGCCCGCTGCTGGACAGGGGCTCGGCTGTTGGGCA
CTGACAATTCCGTGGTGTTGTCGGGGAAATCATCGTCCTTTCCTTGGCTGCTCGCCTGTGTTGCCACCTG
GATTCTGCGCGGGACGTCCTTCTGCTACGTCCCTTCGGCCCTCAATCCAGCGGACCTTCCTTCCCGCGGC
CTGCTGCCGGCTCTGCGGCCTCTTCCGCGTCTACGCCTTCGCCCTCAGACGAGTCGGATCTCCCTTTGGG
CCGCCTCCCCGCAGGTACCTTTAAGACCAATGACTTACAAGGCAGCTGTAGATCTTAGCCACTTTTTAAA
AGAAAAGGGGGGACTGGAAGGGCTAATTCACTCCCAAAGAAGTCAAGATCTGCTTTTTGCCTGTACTGGG
TCTCTCTGGTTAGACCAGAGTCTCTCTGGTTAGACCAGATCTGAGCCTGGGAGCTCTCTGGCTAACTAGG
GAACCCACTGCTTAAGCCTCAATAAAGCTTGCCTTGAGTGCTTCAAGTAGTGTGTGCCCGTCTGTTGTGT
GACTCTGGTAACTAGAGATCCCTCAGACCCTTTTAGTCAGTGTGGAAAATCTCTAGCAGTTTAAACCCGC
TGATCAGCCTCGACTGTGCCTTCTAGTTGCCAGCCATCTGTTGTTTGCCCCTCCCCCGTGCCTTCCTTGA
CCCTGGAAGGTGCCACTCCCACTGTCCTTTCCTAATAAAATGAGGAAATTGCATCGCATTGTCTGAGTAG
GTGTCATTCTATTCTGGGGGGTGGGGTGGGGCAGGACAGCAAGGGGGAGGATTGGGAAGTCAATAGCAGG
CATGCTGGGGATGCGGTGGGCTCTATGGGCGGCCGTTAATTAAGCTTTTGTTCCCTTTAGTGAGGGTTAA
TTGCGCGCTTGGCGTAATCATGGTCATAGCTGTTTCCTGTGTGAAATTGTTATCCGCTCACAATTCCACA
CAACATACGAGCCGGGAGCATAAAGTGTAAAGCCTGGGGTGCCTAATGAGTGAGCTAACTCACATTAATT
GCGTTGCGCTCACTGCCCGCTTTCCAGTCGGGAAACCTGTCGTGCCAGCTGCATTAATGAATCGGCCAAC
GCGCGGGGAGAGGCGGTTTGCGTATTGGGCGCTCTTCCGCTTCCTCGCTCACTGACTCGCTGCGCTCGGT
CGTTCGGCTGCGGCGAGCGGTATCAGCTCACTCAAAGGCGGTAATACGGTTATCCACAGAATCAGGGGAT
AACGCAGGAAAGAACATGTGAGCAAAAGGCCAGCAAAAGGCCAGGAACCGTAAAAAGGCCGCGTTGCTGG
CGTTTTTCCATAGGCTCCGCCCCCCTGACGAGCATCACAAAAATCGACGCTCAAGTCAGAGGTGGCGAAA
CCCGACAGGACTATAAAGATACCAGGCGTTTCCCCCTGGAAGCTCCCTCGTGCGCTCTCCTGTTCCGACC
CTGCCGCTTACCGGATACCTGTCCGCCTTTCTCCCTTCGGGAAGCGTGGCGCTTTCTCATAGCTCACGCT
GTAGGTATCTCAGTTCGGTGTAGGTCGTTCGCTCCAAGCTGGGCTGTGTGCACGAACCCCCCGTTCAGCC
CGACCGCTGCGCCTTATCCGGTAACTATCGTCTTGAGTCCAACCCGGTAAGACACGACTTATCGCCACTG
GCAGCAGCCACTGGTAACAGGATTAGCAGAGCGAGGTATGTAGGCGGTGCTACAGAGTTCTTGAAGTGGT
GGCCTAACTACGGCTACACTAGAAGAACAGTATTTGGTATCTGCGCTCTGCTGAAGCCAGTTACCTTCGG
AAAAAGAGTTGGTAGCTCTTGATCCGGCAAACAAACCACCGCTGGTAGCGGTGGTTTTTTTGTTTGCAAG
CAGCAGATTACGCGCAGAAAAAAAGGATCTCAAGAAGATCCTTTGATCTTTTCTACGGGGTCTGACGCTC
AGTGGAACGAAAACTCACGTTAAGGGATTTTGGTCATGAGATTATCAAAAAGGATCTTCACCTAGATCCT
TTTAAATTAAAAATGAAGTTTTAAATCAATCTAAAGTATATATGAGTAAACTTGGTCTGACAGTTACCAA
TGCTTAATCAGTGAGGCACCTATCTCAGCGATCTGTCTATTTCGTTCATCCATAGTTGCCTGACTCCCCG
TCGTGTAGATAACTACGATACGGGAGGGCTTACCATCTGGCCCCAGTGCTGCAATGATACCGCGAGACCC
ACGCTCACCGGCTCCAGATTTATCAGCAATAAACCAGCCAGCCGGAAGGGCCGAGCGCAGAAGTGGTCCT
GCAACTTTATCCGCCTCCATCCAGTCTATTAATTGTTGCCGGGAAGCTAGAGTAAGTAGTTCGCCAGTTA
ATAGTTTGCGCAACGTTGTTGCCATTGCTACAGGCATCGTGGTGTCACGCTCGTCGTTTGGTATGGCTTC
ATTCAGCTCCGGTTCCCAACGATCAAGGCGAGTTACATGATCCCCCATGTTGTGCAAAAAAGCGGTTAGC
TCCTTCGGTCCTCCGATCGTTGTCAGAAGTAAGTTGGCCGCAGTGTTATCACTCATGGTTATGGCAGCAC
TGCATAATTCTCTTACTGTCATGCCATCCGTAAGATGCTTTTCTGTGACTGGTGAGTACTCAACCAAGTC
ATTCTGAGAATAGTGTATGCGGCGACCGAGTTGCTCTTGCCCGGCGTCAATACGGGATAATACCGCGCCA
CATAGCAGAACTTTAAAAGTGCTCATCATTGGAAAACGTTCTTCGGGGCGAAAACTCTCAAGGATCTTAC
CGCTGTTGAGATCCAGTTCGATGTAACCCACTCGTGCACCCAACTGATCTTCAGCATCTTTTACTTTCAC
CAGCGTTTCTGGGTGAGCAAAAACAGGAAGGCAAAATGCCGCAAAAAAGGGAATAAGGGCGACACGGAAA
TGTTGAATACTCATACTCTTCCTTTTTCAATATTATTGAAGCATTTATCAGGGTTATTGTCTCATGAGCG
GATACATATTTGAATGTATTTAGAAAAATAAACAAATAGGGGTTCCGCGCACATTTCCCCGAAAAGTGCC
ACCTAAATTGTAAGCGTTAATATTTTGTTAAAATTCGCGTTAAATTTTTGTTAAATCAGCTCATTTTTTA
ACCAATAGGCCGAAATCGGCAAAATCCCTTATAAATCAAAAGAATAGACCGAGATAGGGT
[37 nt withheld, positions 8251-8287]
AAAGAACGTGGACTCCAACGTCAAAGG
[49 nt withheld, positions 8315-8363]
T
[91 nt withheld, positions 8365-8455]
G
[124 nt withheld, positions 8457-8580]
CCCATTCGCCATTCAGGCTGCGCAACTGTTGGGAAGGGCGATCGGTGCGGGCCTCTTCGCTATTACGCCA
GCTGGCGA
